Addgene plasmid #134178: pKM149
Purpose: Bacterial expression of his-CENP-C 510-end
Depositing lab: Iain Cheeseman. Depositing organization: Whitehead Institute for Biomedical Research. Publication: Polo-like kinase 1 licenses CENP-A deposition at centromeres. McKinley KL, Cheeseman IM. Cell. 2014 Jul 17;158(2):397-411. doi: 10.1016/j.cell.2014.06.016. PubMed 25036634.
Backbone
  Vector backbone: pET3aTr
  Backbone manufacturer: Song Tan (Addgene plasmid # 64008)
  Vector type: Bacterial Expression
Growth in bacteria
  Bacterial resistance: Ampicillin, 100 μg/mL
  Growth temperature: 37°C
  Growth strain: DH5alpha
  Copy number: High Copy
Gene/Insert
  Gene/Insert name: his-CENP-C 510-end
  Species: H. sapiens (human)
  Mutation: aa 510-end
  Entrez Gene: CENPC (a.k.a. CENP-C, CENPC1, MIF2, hcp-4)
  Cloning method: Restriction Enzyme; 5′ cloning site NDE1 (unknown if destroyed); 3′ cloning site BamHI (unknown if destroyed)
Terms and licenses: Academic/Nonprofit Terms; Industry Terms: Not Available to Industry
How to cite: pKM149 was a gift from Iain Cheeseman (Addgene plasmid # 134178 ; http://n2t.net/addgene:134178 ; RRID:Addgene_134178)
