[The description below was written by a language model from this plasmid's Addgene catalogue record and pLannotate feature annotations shown in this document.]
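Description:
pKM149 is a 6,104 bp bacterial expression plasmid built on the pET3aTr backbone, designed to produce a His-tagged C-terminal fragment of human CENP-C (residues 510 to the end of the protein) in E. coli. It is selected with ampicillin through a β-lactamase (AmpR) gene under its own promoter and replicates from a ColE1/pMB1-type origin. The catalogue lists it as high copy, although the annotation also detects the pBR322-derived bom region and the rop gene, which normally moderates copy number. Two disrupted fragments of the tetracycline resistance gene and its promoter remain as pBR322 backbone remnants and are not expected to confer resistance.

The expression cassette is a standard T7 system: a T7 promoter followed by the efficient phage T7 gene 10 ribosome binding site drives transcription in host strains supplying T7 RNA polymerase, and a T7 terminator closes the unit. The open reading frame begins with an N-terminal leader in which the annotation identifies a short match corresponding to a 6xHis segment, the T7 gene 10 leader peptide, and an Xpress epitope that includes an enterokinase cleavage site. This is followed by the CENPC coding fragment of about 1.3 kb, recorded as cloned between NdeI and BamHI sites. A short gene 10-derived match just upstream of the terminator is most likely vector sequence rather than a functional fusion tag.

CENP-C is a core inner kinetochore protein associated with CENP-A nucleosomes. The His tag allows the recombinant fragment to be purified by metal affinity, for uses such as in vitro biochemical studies of centromere and kinetochore assembly, in keeping with the associated work on CENP-A deposition at centromeres.
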