Features (pLannotate 1.2.2; 17 found; start..end, strand, type, name):
     90..108     +  promoter       T7 promoter: promoter for bacteriophage T7 RNA polymerase
    182..204     +  RBS            RBS: efficient ribosome binding site from bacteriophage T7 gene 10 (Olins and Rangwala, 1989)
    224..244     +  CDS            capTEV™ (fragment): composite tag for in vivo biotinylation, TEV protease cleavage, and 6xHis tagging
    245..277     +  CDS            T7 tag (gene 10 leader): leader peptide from bacteriophage T7 gene 10 promotes efficient translation in E. coli
    281..304     +  CDS            Xpress™ tag: Xpress™ epitope tag, including an enterokinase recognition and cleavage site
    335..1633    +  CDS            CENPC (fragment): CENPC_HUMAN - Also known as CENPC1, ICEN7. Experimental evidence at protein level: Swiss-Prot protein existence level 1. Component of the CENPA-NAC (nucleosome-associated) complex, a complex that plays a central role in assembly of kinetochore proteins, mitotic progression and chromosome segregation. The CENPA-NAC complex recruits the CENPA-CAD (nucleosome distal) complex and may be involved in incorporation of newly synthesized CENPA into centromeres. CENPC recruits DNA methylation and DNMT3B to both centromeric and pericentromeric satellite repeats and regulates the histone code in these reg
   1680..1729    +  CDS            SET1 (fragment): solubility-enhancement tag derived from T7 phage gene 10B
   1737..1784    +  terminator     T7 terminator: transcription terminator for bacteriophage T7 RNA polymerase
   1810..2102    -  CDS            TcR (fragment): tetracycline efflux protein; tet; confers resistance to tetracycline
   2150..2178    -  promoter       tet promoter: E. coli promoter for tetracycline efflux protein gene
   2291..2395    +  promoter       AmpR promoter: bla
   2396..3256    +  CDS            AmpR: β-lactamase; bla; confers resistance to ampicillin, carbenicillin, and related antibiotics
   3427..4015    +  rep_origin     ori: high-copy-number ColE1/pMB1/pBR322/pUC origin of replication
   4201..4340    -  misc_feature   bom: basis of mobility region from pBR322
   4442..4633    -  CDS            rop: Rop protein, which maintains plasmids at low copy number; rop
   4650..5030    +  CDS            YPB1_ECOLX: Protein predicted: Swiss-Prot protein existence level 4. From Escherichia coli.
   5272..68      -  CDS            TcR (fragment) (across the origin): tetracycline efflux protein; tet; confers resistance to tetracycline
>Addgene plasmid #134178 | pKM149 | addgene full sequence | sequence record 271809 | Addgene NGS Result
TATAGGCGCCAGCAACCGCACCTGTGGCGCCGGTGATGCCGGCCACGATGCGTCCGGCGTAGAGGATCGA
GATCTCGATCCCGCGAAATTAATACGACTCACTATAGGGAGACCACAACGGTTTCCCTCTAGTGCCGGCT
CCGGAGAGCTCCAATTGGAATTCGCTAGCTCTAGAAATAATTTTGTTTAACTTTAAGAAGGAGATATACG
TATGCGGGGTTCTCATCATCATCATCATCATGGTATGGCTAGCATGACTGGTGGACAGCAAATGGGTCGG
GATCTGTACGACGATGACGATAAGCTGGAAGTTCTGTTCCAGGGGCCCCATATGGAAGAAGTGACTTCAA
CCGTTACCAAAAGCCGCCGTATTAGTCGTCGTCCTAGCGATTGGTGGGTTGTGAAAAGCGAAGAAAGCCC
GGTGTATAGCAATTCTAGCGTCCGTAATGAGCTGCCTATGCACCATAACAGTTCCCGTAAAAGCACCAAA
AAAACCAACCAGTCTAGCAAAAACATTCGTAAAAAAACGATCCCTCTGAAACGCCAGAAAACCGCCACAA
AAGGCAACCAACGTGTTCAGAAATTCCTGAACGCCGAAGGATCAGGAGGCATTGTTGGGCACGATGAGAT
TAGTCGCTGCTCCCTGTCAGAACCTCTGGAATCCGATGAAGCCGATCTGGCTAAAAAAAAAAACCTGGAC
TGCTCCCGTTCTACCCGTAGCAGTAAAAATGAGGATAACATCATGACCGCCCAGAATGTCCCACTGAAAC
CTCAGACAAGCGGTTATACCTGTAACATTCCGACCGAAAGCAATCTGGACAGCGGTGAGCACAAAACAAG
TGTCCTGGAAGAGTCTGGTCCTAGTCGTCTGAATAACAATTATCTGATGTCCGGGAAAAATGATGTGGAC
GATGAGGAAGTTCACGGTAGTAGCGACGATTCAAAACAGAGTAAAGTCATCCCTAAAAATCGTATTCACC
ATAAACTGGTGCTGCCGAGTAATACTCCGAACGTTCGTCGTACAAAACGTACACGCCTGAAACCTCTGGA
ATATTGGCGTGGTGAACGTATCGACTACCAGGGTCGTCCATCTGGTGGTTTTGTAATCAGCGGTGTGCTG
AGTCCTGATACGATTAGCAGCAAACGTAAAGCCAAAGAGAACATCGGCAAAGTCAACAAAAAATCCAACA
AAAAACGCATCTGCCTGGATAACGATGAGCGTAAAACGAATCTGATGGTGAATCTGGGTATTCCTCTGGG
AGATCCTCTGCAGCCTACCCGTGTAAAAGATCCTGAGACACGTGAGATTATCCTGATGGACCTGGTTCGT
CCTCAAGACACCTATCAGTTTTTCGTCAAACACGGCGAGCTGAAAGTCTATAAAACCCTGGACACCCCGT
TCTTTAGTACCGGCAAACTGATTCTGGGTCCTCAGGAGGAAAAAGGCAAACAGCACGTGGGTCAAGACAT
CCTGGTCTTTTATGTGAATTTTGGGGACCTGCTGTGTACTCTGCATGAAACCCCGTATATTCTGTCTACC
GGTGACAGCTTCTATGTGCCGTCTGGAAACTATTATAACATCAAAAACCTGCGCAACGAAGAAAGTGTTC
TGCTGTTCACACAGATCAAACGCTGAGGATCCAGATCTAAGCTTGGTACCACGCGTGCGCGCTGATCCGG
CTGCTAACAAAGCCCGAAAGGAAGCTGAGTTGGCTGCTGCCACCGCTGAGCAATAACTAGCATAACCCCT
TGGGGCCTCTAAACGGGTCTTGAGGGGTTTTTTGCTGAAAGGAGGAACTATATCCGGATATCCACAGGAC
GGGTGTGGTCGCCATGATCGCGTAGTCGATAGTGGCTCCAAGTAGCGAAGCGAGCAGGACTGGGCGGCGG
CCAAAGCGGTCGGACAGTGCTCCGAGAACGGGTGCGCATAGAAATTGCATCAACGCATATAGCGCTAGCA
GCACGCCATAGTGACTGGCGATGCTGTCGGAATGGACGATATCCCGCAAGAGGCCCGGCAGTACCGGCAT
AACCAAGCCTATGCCTACAGCATCCAGGGTGACGGTGCCGAGGATGACGATGAGCGCATTGTTAGATTTC
ATACACGGTGCCTGACTGCGTTAGCAATTTAACTGTGATAAACTACCGCATTAAAGCTTATCGATGATAA
GCTGTCAAACATGAGAATTCTTGAAGACGAAAGGGCCTCGTGATACGCCTATTTTTATAGGTTAATGTCA
TGATAATAATGGTTTCTTAGACGTCAGGTGGCACTTTTCGGGGAAATGTGCGCGGAACCCCTATTTGTTT
ATTTTTCTAAATACATTCAAATATGTATCCGCTCATGAGACAATAACCCTGATAAATGCTTCAATAATAT
TGAAAAAGGAAGAGTATGAGTATTCAACATTTCCGTGTCGCCCTTATTCCCTTTTTTGCGGCATTTTGCC
TTCCTGTTTTTGCTCACCCAGAAACGCTGGTGAAAGTAAAAGATGCTGAAGATCAGTTGGGTGCACGAGT
GGGTTACATCGAACTGGATCTCAACAGCGGTAAGATCCTTGAGAGTTTTCGCCCCGAAGAACGTTTTCCA
ATGATGAGCACTTTTAAAGTTCTGCTATGTGGCGCGGTATTATCCCGTGTTGACGCCGGGCAAGAGCAAC
TCGGTCGCCGCATACACTATTCTCAGAATGACTTGGTTGAGTACTCACCAGTCACAGAAAAGCATCTTAC
GGATGGCATGACAGTAAGAGAATTATGCAGTGCTGCCATAACCATGAGTGATAACACTGCGGCCAACTTA
CTTCTGACAACGATCGGAGGACCGAAGGAGCTAACCGCTTTTTTGCACAACATGGGGGATCATGTAACTC
GCCTTGATCGTTGGGAACCGGAGCTGAATGAAGCCATACCAAACGACGAGCGTGACACCACGATGCCTGC
AGCAATGGCAACAACGTTGCGCAAACTATTAACTGGCGAACTACTTACTCTAGCTTCCCGGCAACAATTA
ATAGACTGGATGGAGGCGGATAAAGTTGCAGGACCACTTCTGCGCTCGGCCCTTCCGGCTGGCTGGTTTA
TTGCTGATAAATCTGGAGCCGGTGAGCGTGGGTCTCGCGGTATCATTGCAGCACTGGGGCCAGATGGTAA
GCCCTCCCGTATCGTAGTTATCTACACGACGGGGAGTCAGGCAACTATGGATGAACGAAATAGACAGATC
GCTGAGATAGGTGCCTCACTGATTAAGCATTGGTAACTGTCAGACCAAGTTTACTCATATATACTTTAGA
TTGATTTAAAACTTCATTTTTAATTTAAAAGGATCTAGGTGAAGATCCTTTTTGATAATCTCATGACCAA
AATCCCTTAACGTGAGTTTTCGTTCCACTGAGCGTCAGACCCCGTAGAAAAGATCAAAGGATCTTCTTGA
GATCCTTTTTTTCTGCGCGTAATCTGCTGCTTGCAAACAAAAAAACCACCGCTACCAGCGGTGGTTTGTT
TGCCGGATCAAGAGCTACCAACTCTTTTTCCGAAGGTAACTGGCTTCAGCAGAGCGCAGATACCAAATAC
TGTCCTTCTAGTGTAGCCGTAGTTAGGCCACCACTTCAAGAACTCTGTAGCACCGCCTACATACCTCGCT
CTGCTAATCCTGTTACCAGTGGCTGCTGCCAGTGGCGATAAGTCGTGTCTTACCGGGTTGGACTCAAGAC
GATAGTTACCGGATAAGGCGCAGCGGTCGGGCTGAACGGGGGGTTCGTGCACACAGCCCAGCTTGGAGCG
AACGACCTACACCGAACTGAGATACCTACAGCGTGAGCTATGAGAAAGCGCCACGCTTCCCGAAGGGAGA
AAGGCGGACAGGTATCCGGTAAGCGGCAGGGTCGGAACAGGAGAGCGCACGAGGGAGCTTCCAGGGGGAA
ACGCCTGGTATCTTTATAGTCCTGTCGGGTTTCGCCACCTCTGACTTGAGCGTCGATTTTTGTGATGCTC
GTCAGGGGGGCGGAGCCTATGGAAAAACGCCAGCAACGCGGCCTTTTTACGGTTCCTGGCCTTTTGCTGG
CCTTTTGCTCACATGTTCTTTCCTGCGTTATCCCCTGATTCTGTGGATAACCGTATTACCGCCTTTGAGT
GAGCTGATACCGCTCGCCGCAGCCGAACGACCGAGCGCAGCGAGTCAGTGAGCGAGGAAGCGGAAGAGCG
CCTGATGCGGTATTTTCTCCTTACGCATCTGTGCGGTATTTCACACCGCAATGGTGCACTCTCAGTACAA
TCTGCTCTGATGCCGCATAGTTAAGCCAGTATACACTCCGCTATCGCTACGTGACTGGGTCATGGCTGCG
CCCCGACACCCGCCAACACCCGCTGACGCGCCCTGACGGGCTTGTCTGCTCCCGGCATCCGCTTACAGAC
AAGCTGTGACCGTCTCCGGGAGCTGCATGTGTCAGAGGTTTTCACCGTCATCACCGAAACGCGCGAGGCA
GCTGCGGTAAAGCTCATCAGCGTGGTCGTGAAGCGATTCACAGATGTCTGCCTGTTCATCCGCGTCCAGC
TCGTTGAGTTTCTCCAGAAGCGTTAATGTCTGGCTTCTGATAAAGCGGGCCATGTTAAGGGCGGTTTTTT
CCTGTTTGGTCACTGATGCCTCCGTGTAAGGGGGATTTCTGTTCATGGGGGTAATGATACCGATGAAACG
AGAGAGGATGCTCACGATACGGGTTACTGATGATGAACATGCCCGGTTACTGGAACGTTGTGAGGGTAAA
CAACTGGCGGTATGGATGCGGCGGGACCAGAGAAAAATCACTCAGGGTCAATGCCAGCGCTTCGTTAATA
CAGATGTAGGTGTTCCACAGGGTAGCCAGCAGCATCCTGCGATGCAGATCCGGAACATAATGGTGCAGGG
CGCTGACTTCCGCGTTTCCAGACTTTACGAAACACGGAAACCGAAGACCATTCATGTTGTTGCTCAGGTC
GCAGACGTTTTGCAGCAGCAGTCGCTTCACGTTCGCTCGCGTATCGGTGATTCATTCTGCTAACCAGTAA
GGCAACCCCGCCAGCCTAGCCGGGTCCTCAACGACAGGAGCACGATCATGCGCACCCGTGGCCAGGACCC
AACGCTGCCCGAGATGCGCCGCGTGCGGCTGCTGGAGATGGCGGACGCGATGGATATGTTCTGCCAAGGG
TTGGTTTGCGCATTCACAGTTCTCCGCAAGAATTGATTGGCTCCAATTCTTGGAGTGGTGAATCCGTTAG
CGAGGTGCCGCCGGCTTCCATTCAGGTCGAGGTGGCCCGGCTCCATGCACCGCGACGCAACGCGGGGAGG
CAGACAAGGTATAGGGCGGCGCCTACAATCCATGCCAACCCGTTCCATGTGCTCGCCGAGGCGGCATAAA
TCGCCGTGACGATCAGCGGTCCAATGATCGAAGTTAGGCTGGTAAGAGCCGCGAGCGATCCTTGAAGCTG
TCCCTGATGGTCGTCATCTACCTGCCTGGACAGCATGGCCTGCAACGCGGGCATCCCGATGCCGCCGGAA
GCGAGAAGAATCATAATGGGGAAGGCCATCCAGCCTCGCGTCGCGAACGCCAGCAAGACGTAGCCCAGCG
CGTCGGCCGCCATGCCGGCGATAATGGCCTGCTTCTCGCCGAAACGTTTGGTGGCGGGACCAGTGACGAA
GGCTTGAGCGAGGGCGTGCAAGATTCCGAATACCGCAAGCGACAGGCCGATCATCGTCGCGCTCCAGCGA
AAGCGGTCCTCGCCGAAAATGACCCAGAGCGCTGCCGGCACCTGTCCTACGAGTTGCATGATAAAGAAGA
CAGTCATAAGTGCGGCGACGATAGTCATGCCCCGCGCCCACCGGAAGGAGCTGACTGGGTTGAAGGCTCT
CAAGGGCATCGGTCGACGCTCTCCCTTATGCGACTCCTGCATTAGGAAGCAGCCCAGTAGTAGGTTGAGG
CCGTTGAGCACCGCCGCCGCAAGGAATGGTGCATGCAAGGAGATGGCGCCCAACAGTCCCCCGGCCACGG
GGCCTGCCACCATACCCACGCCGAAACAAGCGCTCATGAGCCCGAAGTGGCGAGCCCGATCTTCCCCATC
GGTGATGTCGGCGA
